Addgene plasmid #221509: Lmod1-BirA
Purpose: Flag-tagged biotinylation enzyme for co-expression of Lmod1
Depositing lab: Alessandro Ori. Depositing organization: Leibniz Institute on Aging - Fritz Lipmann Institute (FLI).
Backbone
  Vector backbone: BirA-Cterm
  Backbone size w/o insert (bp): 6188
  Vector type: Mammalian Expression
Growth in bacteria
  Bacterial resistance: Ampicillin, 100 μg/mL
  Growth temperature: 37°C
  Growth strain: DH5alpha
  Copy number: High Copy
Gene/Insert
  Gene/Insert name: Lmod1
  Species: M. musculus (mouse)
  Insert size (bp): 1785
  Entrez Gene: Lmod1 (a.k.a. 9530015K06Rik, SM-Lmod)
  Tag / fusion protein: BirA (C terminal on insert)
  Cloning method: Gibson Cloning
  Sequencing primers: 5′ n/a
Terms and licenses: Academic/Nonprofit Terms; Industry Terms: Not Available to Industry
How to cite: Lmod1-BirA was a gift from Alessandro Ori (Addgene plasmid # 221509 ; http://n2t.net/addgene:221509 ; RRID:Addgene_221509)
