[The description below was written by a language model from this plasmid's Addgene catalogue record and pLannotate feature annotations shown in this document.]
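Description:
Lmod1-BirA is a mammalian expression plasmid of about 8 kb, built on a backbone recorded as BirA-Cterm, that encodes mouse leiomodin-1 (Lmod1, an actin filament nucleator) fused at its C terminus to the E. coli biotin ligase BirA. The 1,785 bp Lmod1 coding sequence was inserted by Gibson cloning and sits between attB1 and attB2 Gateway recombination sites, directly upstream of and in the same orientation as the BirA open reading frame. A short FLAG-type epitope annotated just beyond BirA agrees with the catalogue description of a Flag-tagged biotinylation enzyme. The record does not say whether BirA is wild type or a promiscuous mutant of the kind used in proximity labelling.

Transcription is driven by the CMV enhancer and immediate-early promoter. Short matches to tet-operator-containing promoters lie between the CMV promoter and the insert, suggesting a tetracycline-regulated CMV/TetO arrangement in which expression is repressed in cells carrying Tet repressor and induced by tetracycline or doxycycline, although the record does not state this. The transcript ends at a bGH polyadenylation signal. Downstream, an FRT site immediately precedes a hygromycin phosphotransferase gene followed by an SV40 poly(A) signal. This layout is typical of FLP-mediated integration vectors, where recombination into a genomic FRT locus places the promoterless HygR under a resident promoter and allows selection of isogenic stable lines.

In bacteria the plasmid replicates from a high-copy ColE1/pUC origin and is selected with ampicillin through the bla gene. The construct is suited to expressing biotin ligase-tagged Lmod1 in mammalian cells for biotinylation-based capture or interaction studies.
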