Features (pLannotate 1.2.2; 25 found; start..end, strand, type, name):
     25..987     -  CDS            birA: BIRA_ECOLI - Also known as bioR, dhbB. Experimental evidence at protein level: Swiss-Prot protein existence level 1. Acts both as a biotin--[acetyl-CoA-carboxylase] ligase and a biotin-operon repressor. In the presence of ATP, BirA activates biotin to form the BirA-biotinyl-5'-adenylate (BirA-bio-5'-AMP or holoBirA) complex. HoloBirA can either transfer the biotinyl moiety to the biotin carboxyl carrier protein (BCCP) subunit of acetyl-CoA carboxylase, or bind to the biotin operator site and inhibit transcription of the operon. From Escherichia coli (strain K12).
    998..1022    +  protein_bind   attB2: mutant version of attB; recombination site for the Gateway® BP reaction BP Clonase™
   1039..2823    -  CDS            Lmod1: LMOD1_MOUSE - Experimental evidence at protein level: Swiss-Prot protein existence level 1. Mediates nucleation of actin filaments. From Mus musculus (Mouse).
   2844..2868    -  protein_bind   attB1: mutant version of attB; recombination site for the Gateway® BP reaction BP Clonase™
   2954..2987    -  promoter       TRE3GV promoter (fragment): 3rd-generation Tet-responsive promoter that can be activated by binding of Tet-On® 3G, optimized for retroviral and lentiviral vectors
   2995..3014    -  promoter       PLtetO-1 promoter (fragment): modified phage lambda PL promoter with tet operator sites (Lutz and Bujard, 1997)
   3016..3035    -  promoter       PLtetO-1 promoter (fragment): modified phage lambda PL promoter with tet operator sites (Lutz and Bujard, 1997)
   3037..3240    -  promoter       CMV promoter: human cytomegalovirus (CMV) immediate early promoter
   3241..3620    -  enhancer       CMV enhancer: human cytomegalovirus immediate early enhancer
   3775..3827    +  misc_feature   bom (fragment): basis of mobility region from pBR322
   3886..3990    +  promoter       AmpR promoter: bla
   3991..4851    +  CDS            AmpR: β-lactamase; bla; confers resistance to ampicillin, carbenicillin, and related antibiotics
   5022..5610    +  rep_origin     ori: high-copy-number ColE1/pMB1/pBR322/pUC origin of replication
   5793..5885    +  CDS            lacI (fragment): lac repressor; lacI; The lac repressor binds to the lac operator to inhibit transcription in E. coli. This inhibition can be relieved by adding lactose or isopropyl-β-D-thiogalactopyranoside (IPTG).
   5898..5919    +  protein_bind   CAP binding site: CAP binding activates transcription in the presence of cAMP. E. coli catabolite activator protein
   5934..5964    +  promoter       lac promoter: promoter for the E. coli lac operon
   5972..5988    +  protein_bind   lac operator: The lac repressor binds to the lac operator to inhibit transcription in E. coli. This inhibition can be relieved by adding lactose or isopropyl-β-D-thiogalactopyranoside (IPTG). lac repressor encoded by lacI
   6061..6182    -  polyA_signal   SV40 poly(A) signal: SV40 polyadenylation signal
   6177..6302    -  CDS            ble (fragment): BLE_KLEPN - Experimental evidence at protein level: Swiss-Prot protein existence level 1. Binding protein with a strong affinity to the bleomycin family of antibiotics. Binds to CL990; an antimitotic-antibiotic compound. From Klebsiella pneumoniae.
   6312..7334    -  CDS            HygR: hygromycin B phosphotransferase confers resistance to hygromycin
   7342..7389    -  protein_bind   FRT: FLP-mediated recombination occurs in the 8-bp core sequence TCTAGAAA (Turan and Bode, 2011). FLP recombinase from the Saccharomyces cerevisiae 2μ plasmid
   7394..7627    -  rep_origin     f1 ori (fragment) (sequence partly withheld): f1 bacteriophage origin of replication; arrow indicates direction of (+) strand synthesis
   7648..7669    -  promoter       SV40 promoter (fragment): SV40 enhancer and early promoter
   7673..7897    -  polyA_signal   bGH poly(A) signal: bovine growth hormone polyadenylation signal
   7944..7967    -  CDS            3xFLAG (fragment): three tandem FLAG® epitope tags
>Addgene plasmid #221509 | Lmod1-BirA | addgene full sequence | sequence record 439230 | Addgene NGS Result
GCCGCCGCCGGGGCCAGATCCCCCCTTCTCGGCGCTCCGCAGGCTGATCTCGCCGCCCATCCAGGGCTTG
ATGATGCCGTCCTGCTCCAGCAGCAGGGCGCCCTGCTTGTCGATGCCCCGGCTGATGCCGAAGATCTCCT
TGTCGCCGATGATCAGCTTCACGGGCCGGTTGATGAAGTTGTCCAGCTTCTCCCACCGGCTCAGGTAGGG
GGCCAGGCCCTCCTGCTCGAACAGCTCCAGGGCGGCCCGCAGCTCCCGGATCAGCATGGCGGCCAGGGTG
TTCCGGTCCAGGTTGATGCCGGCCTCCTGCAGGGTGATCCAGCCCTGGTTCACCACGCTCTCCTCCACCC
GCCGCATGGCCATGTTGATGCCGGCGCCGATCACGATCTGGGCGGCGTCGCCGGTCTTGCCGGTCAGCTC
CACCAGGATGCCGGCCAGCTTCCGGTCCTGCAGGTACAGGTCGTTGGGCCACTTCACCCGCACCTTGTCG
GCGCCCAGCTTCCGCAGCACCTCGGCCATCACGATGCCGATCACCAGGCTCAGGCCGATGGCGGCGGCGG
GGCCCTGCTCCAGCCGCCAGAACATGCTCAGGTACAGGTTGGCGCCGAAGGGGCTGAACCACTTCCGGCC
CCGGCCGCCCCGGCCGGCCTGCTGGTACTCGGCGATGCAGGCGTCGCCGCTCTTCAGCTCGCCGATCCGG
TCCAGCAGGTACTGGTTGGTGCTGTCGATCACGGGCAGCACGGCCACGCTGCCGCCGTCCAGCTGGCCCA
GGATCTGCTTGGCGTTCAGCAGCTGGATGGGCTCGGGCAGGCTGTAGCCCTTGCCGGGCACGGTGAACAC
GTCCACGCCCCAGTCCCGCAGGGTCTGGATGTGCTTGTTGATGGCGGCCCGGCTCATGCCCAGGGTCTCG
CCCAGCTGCTCGCCGCTGTGGAACTCGCCGTTGGCCAGCAGGGCGATCAGCTTCAGGGGCACGGTGTTGT
CCTTCATTCTAGAATCAACCACTTTGTACAAGAAAGCTGGGTCGGCGCGCCCACCCTTTTGAAGTAGCTT
GGGCACCTCTACCTTCTTCAGCTGCTTAAGGTTGCTAGAACGGATGGCAGCCAGGAGCTGGTCACGCGAG
TTCTTCTCCTGGGCAGGGAGCACTTTGTCTCCCATCTTCCTCTGGGTAGCTGGTGAGAGTGAGTTCTTTA
GGTTCTCCATGATAAGGGGCGGGGCCAGGGGAGGGGGAGGGGGAGGCGGGGCTGCTGGAACACCTGCTTT
CTTGGGTGAGTTCTTTGGAGCAGGCTTTGGAGATGGCTGGGGTGAAGGTTTGGGGGAGCCCTTGGCCAGA
GCCCCGACCTTGGGTACCTCCAGCCGGTCCTTCTTCTCTCCACTGGCTTCCTGGGCCTGCTTTTGCTCTT
GCAGCCGTTTCTGTCGCTGCTTGTCCATGTTTCGGCTGAGCAGATTGGTGACAGTCATCCGGGGTCCTGC
CAGCTCAAAATGGTAGCCCAGCTTGAGCAAGGTGGTGTTCTCCTTGAGCAGCTTGGCGATCTCCATCTCA
GTCTTGCCCCCACAGATGTGCCTCTGGTTGTGAAAGCGCAGCTCTGTCAGAGTGTTGTTCTGGAGGAGGG
CCCGGAAGATGGCCAGGATGCCTTTGCCAGTGATGTGATTGGAGTCCAGGTTGAGGCTGGTGATGGTCTT
ATTGGCCTTTAACATGATAGCAATTGCAAAGGCCACATGGTCGTCAGCCCGAGTATTGGCCAAGGCAAAC
ACCTTCACCACAGTGTTGAACTCCAGGGCCTCTGTGAAGCGGACCAGGATCTCGTTGGTGATGCAGTCTG
AGTTGTTGACGTTCACCTCTGTCATCTCTGGGTCGTTGTTCTTCACTTTCTCCAGAGGTTCATCAAATAT
GCTGGGAGCTGCTTCCTCTTCTGCTCTGGCTTGCCCATCAGAGGGCTTGTTGGGGCAACTGGGCGCCTGT
TTCTCCGGGGCTTTGGTCTTGCTCTCTTCCCTGACTTCTTTGTCAGGTTGGTTTTCTTCCTTCTTAACTT
TTTCATCCTCTTTTCTCCAGTCTCTGCCCCCAGAACCTATGCCCTCATCCTCTGGTTTCTTGTTCTCCTT
GCTTGACTCTTTCAGCCTCCCGTCCTCCCGTCTCCCGACTGTGTTTCTGCTCTCTGCTGTCAGTTTCACC
TCCTCTTTCTTGCTGGGCTCCTTCACCTCTTCTTTCTTCTTGTCTTTGTCTCTGCTCAGACCTGCGTTCT
TGACACTCCCTGTCTTTTCTTCCTCCTTCCTTGCAGCGGCTGCCCTCTCTTCTCTGCCATCCTTCCCAGA
CTCCTTCCTGTCCACCGCAGCCCTGACCCTGCCTTTATCAATACCTCTGATGACCTTCTCCTCCTTGGGC
TTCTCACCCCCTCTGCCATCGGCCTCCTCTCGATCCCTGGAGAAGCTTTTCTTTAAAACGCCCTTCTTCG
GCTCCTTGCCCAGGTCTGAGTCCTGTCTGGGGCCTGGGGCCTTTCTGCTGGCATCGCTGTCCTTCTCCTC
TCCATTCTTGGCATCTGTCTTCCTCCCCACTTGCTTGCTTTCATCCACAGACATCTCTCTCTGGATGAGT
TTCTTGCTCTCCTTTTCACAGAAGTTGAGCATGGCTTCCCGGTTGAATGAGCCCGAGGGCTGTTTGTCCG
TTTGATTCCTCTGCCGCAGCCCCACCGGGATGCTCCCGTCTGGGTCCACCACATCTAGTTCCTTCTCCAG
CTCCTCCATCTCTTCAGGGGAGAGGGTGGACAGCAGGCTATCGATGTCGGGGTCTTCACTCACCTGCCGC
CGGTACTTAGCTACTTTGGACATGGTGAAGGGGGCGGCCGCGGAGCCTGCTTTTTTGTACAAACTTGTCT
AAAGCTTAAGTTTAAACGCTAGAGTCCGGAGGCTGGATCGGTCCCGGTGTCTTCTATGGAGGTCAAAACA
GCGTGGATGGCGTCTCCAGGCGATCTGACGGTTCACTAAACGAGCTCGTCGACGATCTCTATCACTGATA
GGGAGATCTCTATCACTGATAGGGAGAGCTCTGCTTATATAGACCTCCCACCGTACACGCCTACCGCCCA
TTTGCGTCAATGGGGCGGAGTTGTTACGACATTTTGGAAAGTCCCGTTGATTTTGGTGCCAAAACAAACT
CCCATTGACGTCAATGGGGTGGAGACTTGGAAATCCCCGTGAGTCAAACCGCTATCCACGCCCATTGATG
TACTGCCAAAACCGCATCACCATGGTAATAGCGATGACTAATACGTAGATGTACTGCCAAGTAGGAAAGT
CCCATAAGGTCATGTACTGGGCATAATGCCAGGCGGGCCATTTACCGTCATTGACGTCAATAGGGGGCGT
ACTTGGCATATGATACACTTGATGTACTGCCAAGTGGGCAGTTTACCGTAAATACTCCACCCATTGACGT
CAATGGAAAGTCCCTATTGGCGTTACTATGGGAACATACGTCATTATTGACGTCAATGGGCGGGGGTCGT
TGGGCGGTCAGCCAGGCGGGCCATTTACCGTAAGTTATGTAACGCGGAACTCCATATATGGGCTATGAAC
TAATGACCCCGTAATTGATTACTATTAATAACTAGTCAATAATCAATGTCAACGCGTATATCTGGCCCGT
ACATCGCGAAGCAGCGCAAAACGCCTAACCCTAAGCAGATTCTTCATGCAATTGTCGGTCAAGCCTTGCC
TTGTTGTAGCTTAAATTTTGCTCGCGCACTACTCAGCGACCTCCAACACACAAGCAGGGAGCAGATACTG
GCTTAACTATGCGGCATCAGAGCAGATTGTACTGAGAGTGCACCATAGGGGATCGGGAGATCTCCCGATC
CGTCGACGTCAGGTGGCACTTTTCGGGGAAATGTGCGCGGAACCCCTATTTGTTTATTTTTCTAAATACA
TTCAAATATGTATCCGCTCATGAGACAATAACCCTGATAAATGCTTCAATAATATTGAAAAAGGAAGAGT
ATGAGTATTCAACATTTCCGTGTCGCCCTTATTCCCTTTTTTGCGGCATTTTGCCTTCCTGTTTTTGCTC
ACCCAGAAACGCTGGTGAAAGTAAAAGATGCTGAAGATCAGTTGGGTGCACGAGTGGGTTACATCGAACT
GGATCTCAACAGCGGTAAGATCCTTGAGAGTTTTCGCCCCGAAGAACGTTTTCCAATGATGAGCACTTTT
AAAGTTCTGCTATGTGGCGCGGTATTATCCCGTATTGACGCCGGGCAAGAGCAACTCGGTCGCCGCATAC
ACTATTCTCAGAATGACTTGGTTGAGTACTCACCAGTCACAGAAAAGCATCTTACGGATGGCATGACAGT
AAGAGAATTATGCAGTGCTGCCATAACCATGAGTGATAACACTGCGGCCAACTTACTTCTGACAACGATC
GGAGGACCGAAGGAGCTAACCGCTTTTTTGCACAACATGGGGGATCATGTAACTCGCCTTGATCGTTGGG
AACCGGAGCTGAATGAAGCCATACCAAACGACGAGCGTGACACCACGATGCCTGTAGCAATGGCAACAAC
GTTGCGCAAACTATTAACTGGCGAACTACTTACTCTAGCTTCCCGGCAACAATTAATAGACTGGATGGAG
GCGGATAAAGTTGCAGGACCACTTCTGCGCTCGGCCCTTCCGGCTGGCTGGTTTATTGCTGATAAATCTG
GAGCCGGTGAGCGTGGGTCTCGCGGTATCATTGCAGCACTGGGGCCAGATGGTAAGCCCTCCCGTATCGT
AGTTATCTACACGACGGGGAGTCAGGCAACTATGGATGAACGAAATAGACAGATCGCTGAGATAGGTGCC
TCACTGATTAAGCATTGGTAACTGTCAGACCAAGTTTACTCATATATACTTTAGATTGATTTAAAACTTC
ATTTTTAATTTAAAAGGATCTAGGTGAAGATCCTTTTTGATAATCTCATGACCAAAATCCCTTAACGTGA
GTTTTCGTTCCACTGAGCGTCAGACCCCGTAGAAAAGATCAAAGGATCTTCTTGAGATCCTTTTTTTCTG
CGCGTAATCTGCTGCTTGCAAACAAAAAAACCACCGCTACCAGCGGTGGTTTGTTTGCCGGATCAAGAGC
TACCAACTCTTTTTCCGAAGGTAACTGGCTTCAGCAGAGCGCAGATACCAAATACTGTTCTTCTAGTGTA
GCCGTAGTTAGGCCACCACTTCAAGAACTCTGTAGCACCGCCTACATACCTCGCTCTGCTAATCCTGTTA
CCAGTGGCTGCTGCCAGTGGCGATAAGTCGTGTCTTACCGGGTTGGACTCAAGACGATAGTTACCGGATA
AGGCGCAGCGGTCGGGCTGAACGGGGGGTTCGTGCACACAGCCCAGCTTGGAGCGAACGACCTACACCGA
ACTGAGATACCTACAGCGTGAGCTATGAGAAAGCGCCACGCTTCCCGAAGGGAGAAAGGCGGACAGGTAT
CCGGTAAGCGGCAGGGTCGGAACAGGAGAGCGCACGAGGGAGCTTCCAGGGGGAAACGCCTGGTATCTTT
ATAGTCCTGTCGGGTTTCGCCACCTCTGACTTGAGCGTCGATTTTTGTGATGCTCGTCAGGGGGGCGGAG
CCTATGGAAAAACGCCAGCAACGCGGCCTTTTTACGGTTCCTGGCCTTTTGCTGGCCTTTTGCTCACATG
TTCTTTCCTGCGTTATCCCCTGATTCTGTGGATAACCGTATTACCGCCTTTGAGTGAGCTGATACCGCTC
GCCGCAGCCGAACGACCGAGCGCAGCGAGTCAGTGAGCGAGGAAGCGGAAGAGCGCCCAATACGCAAACC
GCCTCTCCCCGCGCGTTGGCCGATTCATTAATGCAGCTGGCACGACAGGTTTCCCGACTGGAAAGCGGGC
AGTGAGCGCAACGCAATTAATGTGAGTTAGCTCACTCATTAGGCACCCCAGGCTTTACACTTTATGCTTC
CGGCTCGTATGTTGTGTGGAATTGTGAGCGGATAACAATTTCACACAGGAAACAGCTATGACCATGATTA
CGCCAAGCTCTAGCTAGAGGTCGACGGTATACAGACATGATAAGATACATTGATGAGTTTGGACAAACCA
CAACTAGAATGCAGTGAAAAAAATGCTTTATTTGTGAAATTTGTGATGCTATTGCTTTATTTGTAACCAT
TATAAGCTGCAATAAACAAGTTGGGGTGGGCGAAGAACTCCAGCATGAGATCCCCGCGCTGGAGGATCAT
CCAGCCGGCGTCCCGGAAAACGATTCCGAAGCCCAACCTTTCATAGAAGGCGGCGGTGGAATCGAAATCT
CGTAGTACGTGCTATTCCTTTGCCCTCGGACGAGTGCTGGGGCGTCGGTTTCCACTATCGGCGAGTACTT
CTACACAGCCATCGGTCCAGACGGCCGCGCTTCTGCGGGCGATTTGTGTACGCCCGACAGTCCCGGCTCC
GGATCGGACGATTGCGTCGCATCGACCCTGCGCCCAAGCTGCATCATCGAAATTGCCGTCAACCAAGCTC
TGATAGAGTTGGTCAAGACCAATGCGGAGCATATACGCCCGGAGCCGCGGCGATCCTGCAAGCTCCGGAT
GCCTCCGCTCGAAGTAGCGCGTCTGCTGCTCCATACAAGCCAACCACGGCCTCCAGAAGAAGATGTTGGC
GACCTCGTATTGGGAATCCCCGAACATCGCCTCGCTCCAGTCAATGACCGCTGTTATGCGGCCATTGTCC
GTCAGGACATTGTTGGAGCCGAAATCCGCGTGCACGAGGTGCCGGACTTCGGGGCAGTCCTCGGCCCAAA
GCATCAGCTCATCGAGAGCCTGCGCGACGGACGCACTGACGGTGTCGTCCATCACAGTTTGCCAGTGATA
CACATGGGGATCAGCAATCGCGCATATGAAATCACGCCATGTAGTGTATTGACCGATTCCTTGCGGTCCG
AATGGGCCGAACCCGCTCGTCTGGCTAAGATCGGCCGCAGCGATCGCATCCATGGCCTCCGCGACCGGCT
GCAGAACAGCGGGCAGTTCGGTTTCAGGCAGGTCTTGCAACGTGACACCCTGTGCACGGCGGGAGATGCA
ATAGGTCAGGCTCTCGCTGAACTCCCCAATGTCAAGCACTTCCGGAATCGGGAGCGCGGCCGATGCAAAG
TGCCGATAAACATAACGATCTTTGTAGAAACCATCGGCGCAGCTATTTACCCGCAGGACATATCCACGCC
CTCCTACATCGAAGCTGAAAGCACGAGATTCTTCGCCCTCCGAGAGCTGCATCAGGTCGGAGACGCTGTC
GAACTTTTCGATCAGAAACTTCTCGACAGACGTCGCGGTGAGTTCAGGCTTTTTGGCCAAGGAAGTTCCT
ATACTTTCTAGAGAATAGGAACTTCGGAATAGGAACTTCTAGGTACGTGAACCATCACCCT
[91 nt withheld, positions 7412-7502]
G
[124 nt withheld, positions 7504-7627]
GGGGATACCCCCTAGAGCCCCAGCTGGTTCTTTCCGCCTCAGAAGCCATAGAGCCCACCGCATCCCCAGC
ATGCCTGCTATTGTCTTCCCAATCCTCCCCCTTGCTGTCCTGCCCCACCCCACCCCCCAGAATAGAATGA
CACCTACTCAGACAATGCGATGCAATTTCCTCATTTTATTAGGAAAGGACAGTGGGAGTGGCACCTTCCA
GGGTCAAGGAAGGCACGGGGGAGGGGCAAACAACAGATGGCTGGCAACTAGAAGGCACAGTCGAGGCTGA
TCAGCGGGTTTAAACGGGCCCTCTAGACTCGAGTTATTTATCGTCATCGTCTTTGTAGTCTGGCGC
